>Addgene plasmid #75412 | pEGB SF-35S:Renilla:TNOS-35S:P19:TNOS (GB0160) | addgene full sequence | sequence record 182999 | Addgene NGS Result
GGAGAGCGAAATGATTGATGAAGAACAATGGTGGATGAAGAACAAAGAAGGAGGGAGCTTTTGTTCAAGA
TGAACAAAGAACAATAGTGGATGAAGAACAAAGTGAAAAAAATAAAAAAAAATGTATGGTTAAATAAAGA
GTAAAGTTACCATTGAGACTCCTGACAGCGAAATGATTGATGAAGAACAATGGTGGATGAAGAACAAAGA
AGGAGGGAGCTTTTGTTCAAGATGAACAAAGAACAATAGTGGATGAAGAACAAAGTGAAAAAAATAAAAA
AAAATGTATGGTTAAATAAAGAGTAAAGTTACCATTGAGACTCCGTCAGGAGACTAGAGCCAAGCTGATC
TCCTTTGCCCCGGAGATCACCATGGACGACTTTCTCTATCTCTACGATCTAGGAAGAAAGTTCGACGGAG
AAGGTGACGATACCATGTTCACCACCGATAATGAGAAGATTAGCCTCTTCAATTTCAGAAAGAATGCTGA
CCCACAGATGGTTAGAGAGGCCTACGCGGCAGGTCTGATCAAGACGATCTACCCGAGTAATAATCTCCAG
GAGATCAAATACCTTCCCAAGAAGGTTAAAGATGCAGTCAAAAGATTCAGGACTAACTGCATCAAGAACA
CAGAGAAAGATATATTTCTCAAGATCAGAAGTACTATTCCAGTATGGACGATTCAAGGCTTGCTTCATAA
ACCAAGGCAAGTAATAGAGATTGGAGTCTCTAAGAAAGTAGTTCCTACTGAATCAAAGGCCATGGAGTCA
AAAATTCAGATCGAGGATCTAACAGAACTCGCCGTGAAGACTGGCGAACAGTTCATACAGAGTCTTTTAC
GACTCAATGACAAGAAGAAAATCTTCGTCAACATGGTGGAGCACGACACTCTCGTCTACTCCAAGAATAT
CAAAGATACAGTCTCAGAAGACCAAAGGGCTATTGAGACTTTTCAACAAAGGGTAATATCGGGAAACCTC
CTCGGATTCCATTGCCCAGCTATCTGTCACTTCATCAAAAGGACAGTAGAAAAGGAAGGTGGCACCTACA
AATGCCATCATTGCGATAAAGGAAAGGCTATCGTTCAAGATGCCCCTGCCGACAGTGGTCCCAAAGATGG
ACCCCCACCCACGAGGAGCATCGTGGAAAAAGAAGACGTTCCAACCACGTCTTCAAAGCAAGTGGATTGA
TGTGATATCTCCACTGACGTAAGGGATGACGCACAATCCCACTATCCTTCGCAAGACCCTTCCTCTATAT
AAGGAAGTTCATTTCATTTGGAGAGGACTCCGGTATTTTTACAACAATTACCACAACAAAACAAACAACA
AACAACATTACAATTTACTATTCTAGTCGAAATGACTTCGAAAGTTTATGATCCAGAACAAAGGAAACGG
ATGATAACTGGTCCGCAGTGGTGGGCCAGATGTAAACAAATGAATGTTCTTGATTCATTTATTAATTATT
ATGATTCAGAAAAACATGCAGAAAATGCTGTTATTTTTTTACATGGTAACGCGGCCTCTTCTTATTTATG
GCGACATGTTGTGCCACATATTGAGCCAGTAGCGCGGTGTATTATACCAGACCTTATTGGTATGGGCAAA
TCAGGCAAATCTGGTAATGGTTCTTATAGGTTACTTGATCATTACAAATATCTTACTGCATGGTTTGAAC
TTCTTAATTTACCAAAGAAGATCATTTTTGTCGGCCATGATTGGGGTGCTTGTTTGGCATTTCATTATAG
CTATGAGCATCAAGATAAGATCAAAGCAATAGTTCACGCTGAAAGTGTAGTAGATGTGATTGAATCATGG
GATGAATGGCCTGATATTGAAGAAGATATTGCGTTGATCAAATCTGAAGAAGGAGAAAAAATGGTTTTGG
AGAATAACTTCTTCGTGGAAACCATGTTGCCATCAAAAATCATGAGAAAGTTAGAACCAGAAGAATTTGC
AGCATATCTTGAACCATTCAAAGAGAAAGGTGAAGTTCGTCGTCCAACATTATCATGGCCTCGTGAAATC
CCGTTAGTAAAAGGTGGTAAACCTGACGTTGTACAAATTGTTAGGAATTATAATGCTTATCTACGTGCAA
GTGATGATTTACCAAAAATGTTTATTGAATCGGACCCAGGATTCTTTTCCAATGCTATTGTTGAAGGTGC
CAAGAAGTTTCCTAATACTGAATTTGTCAAAGTAAAAGGTCTTCATTTTTCGCAAGAAGATGCACCTGAT
GAAATGGGAAAATATATCAAATCGTTCGTTGAGCGAGTTCTCAAAAATGAACAATAATGAGCTTGGAATG
GATCTTCGATCCCGATCGTTCAAACATTTGGCAATAAAGTTTCTTAAGATTGAATCCTGTTGCCGGTCTT
GCGACGATTATCATATAATTTCTGTTGAATTACGTTAAGCATGTAATAATTAACATGTAATGCATGACGT
TATTTATGAGATGGGTTTTTATGATTAGAGTCCCGCAATTATACATTTAATACGCGATAGAAAACAAAAT
ATAGCGCGCAAACTAGGATAAATTATCGCGCGCGGTGTCATCTATGTTACTAGATCGGGAATTGCCAAGC
TAATTCTTGAAGACGAAAGGGCCTCGTGATACGCCTATTTTTATAGGTTAATGTCATGATAATAATGGTT
TCTTAGACGTCAGGTGGCACTTTTCGGGGAAATGTGCGCGGAACCCCTATTTGTTTATTTTTCTAAATAC
ATTCAAATATGTATCCGCTCATGAGACAATAACCCTGATAAATGCTTCAATAATGGGACCGACTCGCGCT
GTCAGGAGACTAGAGCCAAGCTGATCTCCTTTGCCCCGGAGATCACCATGGACGACTTTCTCTATCTCTA
CGATCTAGGAAGAAAGTTCGACGGAGAAGGTGACGATACCATGTTCACCACCGATAATGAGAAGATTAGC
CTCTTCAATTTCAGAAAGAATGCTGACCCACAGATGGTTAGAGAGGCCTACGCGGCAGGTCTGATCAAGA
CGATCTACCCGAGTAATAATCTCCAGGAGATCAAATACCTTCCCAAGAAGGTTAAAGATGCAGTCAAAAG
ATTCAGGACTAACTGCATCAAGAACACAGAGAAAGATATATTTCTCAAGATCAGAAGTACTATTCCAGTA
TGGACGATTCAAGGCTTGCTTCATAAACCAAGGCAAGTAATAGAGATTGGAGTCTCTAAGAAAGTAGTTC
CTACTGAATCAAAGGCCATGGAGTCAAAAATTCAGATCGAGGATCTAACAGAACTCGCCGTGAAGACTGG
CGAACAGTTCATACAGAGTCTTTTACGACTCAATGACAAGAAGAAAATCTTCGTCAACATGGTGGAGCAC
GACACTCTCGTCTACTCCAAGAATATCAAAGATACAGTCTCAGAAGACCAAAGGGCTATTGAGACTTTTC
AACAAAGGGTAATATCGGGAAACCTCCTCGGATTCCATTGCCCAGCTATCTGTCACTTCATCAAAAGGAC
AGTAGAAAAGGAAGGTGGCACCTACAAATGCCATCATTGCGATAAAGGAAAGGCTATCGTTCAAGATGCC
CCTGCCGACAGTGGTCCCAAAGATGGACCCCCACCCACGAGGAGCATCGTGGAAAAAGAAGACGTTCCAA
CCACGTCTTCAAAGCAAGTGGATTGATGTGATATCTCCACTGACGTAAGGGATGACGCACAATCCCACTA
TCCTTCGCAAGACCCTTCCTCTATATAAGGAAGTTCATTTCATTTGGAGAGGACTCCGGTATTTTTACAA
CAATTACCACAACAAAACAAACAACAAACAACATTACAATTTACTATTCTAGTCGAAATGGAACGAGCTA
TACAAGGAAACGACGCTAGGGAACAAGCTAACAGTGAACGTTGGGATGGAGGATCAGGAGGTACCACTTC
TCCCTTCAAACTTCCTGACGAAAGTCCGAGTTGGACTGAGTGGCGGCTACATAACGATGAGACCAATTCG
AATCAAGATAATCCCCTTGGTTTCAAGGAAAGCTGGGGTTTCGGGAAAGTTGTATTTAAGAGATATCTCA
GATACGACAGGACGGAAGCTTCACTGCACAGAGTCCTTGGATCTTGGACGGGAGATTCGGTTAACTATGC
AGCATCTCGATTTTTCGGTTTCGACCAGATCGGATGTACCTATAGTATTCGGTTTCGAGGAGTTAGTATC
ACCGTTTCTGGAGGCTCTCGAACTCTTCAGCATCTCTGTGAGATGGCAATTCGGTCTAAGCAAGAACTGC
TACAGCTTGCCCCAATCGAAGTGGAAAGTAATGTATCAAGAGGATGCCCTGAAGGTACTGAAACCTTCGA
AAAAGAAAGCGAGTGAGCTTGGAATGGATCTTCGATCCCGATCGTTCAAACATTTGGCAATAAAGTTTCT
TAAGATTGAATCCTGTTGCCGGTCTTGCGACGATTATCATATAATTTCTGTTGAATTACGTTAAGCATGT
AATAATTAACATGTAATGCATGACGTTATTTATGAGATGGGTTTTTATGATTAGAGTCCCGCAATTATAC
ATTTAATACGCGATAGAAAACAAAATATAGCGCGCAAACTAGGATAAATTATCGCGCGCGGTGTCATCTA
TGTTACTAGATCGGGAATTGCCAAGCTAATTCTTGAAGACGAAAGGGCCTCGTGATACGCCTATTTTTAT
AGGTTAATGTCATGATAATAATGGTTTCTTAGACGTCAGGTGGCACTTTTCGGGGAAATGTGCGCGGAAC
CCCTATTTGTTTATTTTTCTAAATACATTCAAATATGTATCCGCTCATGAGACAATAACCCTGATAAATG
CTTCAATAATGGGACCGACTCGCGCTTGAGACGAAGCTTGACAGGATATATTGGCGGGTAAACTAAGTCG
CTGTATGTGTTTGTTTGAGATCTCATGTGAGCAAAAGGCCAGCAAAAGGCCAGGAACCGTAAAAAGGCCG
CGTTGCTGGCGTTTTTCCATAGGCTCCGCCCCCCTGACGAGCATCACAAAAATCGACGCTCAAGTCAGAG
GTGGCGAAACCCGACAGGACTATAAAGATACCAGGCGTTTCCCCCTGGAAGCTCCCTCGTGCGCTCTCCT
GTTCCGACCCTGCCGCTTACCGGATACCTGTCCGCCTTTCTCCGTATGTGTTTGTTTGAGATCTCATGTG
AGCAAAAGGCCAGCAAAAGGCCAGGAACCGTAAAAAGGCCGCGTTGCTGGCGTTTTTCCATAGGCTCCGC
CCCCCTGACGAGCATCACAAAAATCGACGCTCAAGTCAGAGGTGGCGAAACCCGACAGGACTATAAAGAT
ACCAGGCGTTTCCCCCTGGAAGCTCCCTCGTGCGCTCTCCTGTTCCGACCCTGCCGCTTACCGGATACCT
GTCCGCCTTTCTCCCTTCGGGAAGCGTGGCGCTTTCTCATAGCTCACGCTGTAGGTATCTCAGTTCGGTG
TAGGTCGTTCGCTCCAAGCTGGGCTGTGTGCACGAACCCCCCGTTCAGCCCGACCGCTGCGCCTTATCCG
GTAACTATCGTCTTGAGTCCAACCCGGTAAGACACGACTTATCGCCACTGGCAGCAGCCACTGGTAACAG
GATTAGCAGAGCGAGGTATGTAGGCGGTGCTACAGAGTTCTTGAAGTGGTGGCCTAACTACGGCTACACT
AGAAGAACAGTATTTGGTATCTGCGCTCTGCTGAAGCCAGTTACCTTCGGAAGAAGAGTTGGTAGCTCTT
GATCCGGCAAACAAACCACCGCTGGTAGCGGTGGTTTTTTTGTTTGCAAGCAGCAGATTACGCGCAGAAA
AAAAGGATCTCAAGAAGATCCTTTGATCTTTTCTACGGGGTCTGACGCTCAGTGGAACGAAAACTCACGT
TAAGGGATTTTGGTCATGAGATTATCAAAAAGGATCTTCACCTAGATCCTTTTAAATTAAAAATGAAGTT
TTAAATCAATCTAAAGTATATATGTGTAACATTGGTCTAGTGATTAGAAAAACTCATCGAGCATCAAATG
AAACTGCAATTTATTCATATCAGGATTATCAATACCATATTTTTGAAAAAGCCGTTTCTGTAATGAAGGA
GAAAACTCACCGAGGCAGTTCCATAGGATGGCAAGATCCTGGTATCGGTCTGCGATTCCGACTCGTCCAA
CATCAATACAACCTATTAATTTCCCCTCGTCAAAAATAAGGTTATCAAGTGAGAAATCACCATGAGTGAC
GACTGAATCCGGTGAGAATGGCAAAAGTTTATGCATTTCTTTCCAGACTTGTTCAACAGGCCAGCCATTA
CGCTCGTCATCAAAATCACTCGCATCAACCAAACCGTTATTCATTCGTGATTGCGCCTGAGCGAGTCGAA
ATACGCGATCGCTGTTAAAAGGACAATTACAAACAGGAATCGAATGCAACCGGCGCAGGAACACTGCCAG
CGCATCAACAATATTTTCACCTGAATCAGGATATTCTTCTAATACCTGGAATGCTGTTTTCCCTGGGATC
GCAGTGGTGAGTAACCATGCATCATCAGGAGTACGGATAAAATGCTTGATGGTCGGAAGAGGCATAAATT
CCGTCAGCCAGTTTAGTCTGACCATCTCATCTGTAACATCATTGGCAACGCTACCTTTGCCATGTTTCAG
AAACAACTCTGGCGCATCGGGCTTCCCATACAATCGGTAGATTGTCGCACCTGATTGCCCGACATTATCG
CGAGCCCATTTATACCCATATAAATCAGCATCCATGTTGGAATTTAATCGCGGCCTTGAGCAAGACGTTT
CCCGTTGAATATGGCTCATAACACCCCTTGTATTACTGTTTATGTAAGCAGACAGTTTTATTGTTCATGA
TGATATATTTTTATCTTGTGCAATGTAACATCAGAGATTTTGAGACACAACGTGGCTTTGTTGAATAAAT
CGAACTTTTGCTGAGTTGAAGGATCAGATCACGCATCTTCCCGACAACGCAGACCGTTCCGTGGCAAAGC
AAAAGTTCAAAATCACCAACTGGTCCACCTACAACAAAGCTCTCATCAACCGTGGCTCCCTCACTTTCTG
GCTGGATGATGGGGCGATTCAGGCGATCCCCATCCAACAGCCCGCCGTCGAGCGGGCTTTTTTATCCCCG
GAAGCCTGTGGATAGAGGGTAGTTATCCACGTGAAACCGCTAATGCCCCGCAAAGCCTTGATTCACGGGG
CTTTCCGGCCCGCTCCAAAAACTATCCACGTGAAATCGCTAATCAGGGTACGTGAAATCGCTAATCGGAG
TACGTGAAATCGCTAATAAGGTCACGTGAAATCGCTAATCAAAAAGGCACGTGAGAACGCTAATAGCCCT
TTCAGATCAACAGCTTGCAAACACCCCTCGCTCCGGCAAGTAGTTACAGCAAGTAGTATGTTCAATTAGC
TTTTCAATTATGAATATATATATCAATTATTGGTCGCCCTTGGCTTGTGGACAATGCGCTACGCGCACCG
GCTCCGCCCGTGGACAACCGCAAGCGGTTGCCCACCGTCGAGCGCCTTTGCCCACAACCCGGCGGCCGGC
CGCAACAGATCGTTTTATAAATTTTTTTTTTTGAAAAAGAAAAAGCCCGAAAGGCGGCAACCTCTCGGGC
TTCTGGATTTCCGATCCCCGGAATTAGATCTTGGCAGGATATATTGTGGTGTAACAAGCTTCGTCTCAGT
CA
Features (pLannotate 1.2.2; 19 found; start..end, strand, type, name):
    944..1288    +  promoter       CaMV 35S promoter: strong constitutive promoter from cauliflower mosaic virus
   1241..1287    +  promoter       minimal CaMV 35S promoter: minimal 35S promoter from cauliflower mosaic virus
   1320..1345    +  misc_feature   TMV Ω (fragment): translational enhancer from the tobacco mosaic virus 5'-leader sequence (Gallie et al., 1988)
   1362..2297    +  CDS            Rluc: luciferase from the anthozoan coelenterate Renilla reniformis (sea pansy)
   2324..2576    +  terminator     NOS terminator: nopaline synthase terminator and poly(A) signal
   2697..2784    +  promoter       AmpR promoter (fragment): bla
   3420..3764    +  promoter       CaMV 35S promoter: strong constitutive promoter from cauliflower mosaic virus
   3717..3763    +  promoter       minimal CaMV 35S promoter: minimal 35S promoter from cauliflower mosaic virus
   3796..3821    +  misc_feature   TMV Ω (fragment): translational enhancer from the tobacco mosaic virus 5'-leader sequence (Gallie et al., 1988)
   3838..4353    +  CDS            P19_TBSVC: Experimental evidence at protein level: Swiss-Prot protein existence level 1. Acts as a suppressor of RNA-mediated gene silencing, also known as post-transcriptional gene silencing (PTGS), a mechanism of plant viral defense that limits the accumulation of viral RNAs. Binds to short interfering RNAs (siRNAs) with high affinity. Acts as a molecular caliper to specifically select siRNAs based on the length of the duplex region of the RNA (By similarity). From Tomato bushy stunt virus (strain Cherry) (TBSV).
   4380..4632    +  terminator     NOS terminator: nopaline synthase terminator and poly(A) signal
   4753..4840    +  promoter       AmpR promoter (fragment): bla
   4869..4893    +  misc_feature   RB T-DNA repeat: right border repeat from nopaline C58 T-DNA
   4984..5153    -  rep_origin     ori (fragment): high-copy-number ColE1/pMB1/pBR322/pUC origin of replication
   5235..5823    -  rep_origin     ori: high-copy-number ColE1/pMB1/pBR322/pUC origin of replication
   5994..6809    -  CDS            KanR: aminoglycoside phosphotransferase; aph(3')-Ia; confers resistance to kanamycin in bacteria or G418 (Geneticin®) in eukaryotes
   6994..7095    +  CDS            TRA2_ECOLX (fragment): Protein predicted: Swiss-Prot protein existence level 4. Required for transposition of transposon Tn903. From Escherichia coli.
   7100..7535    +  rep_origin     pSa ori: origin of replication from bacterial plasmid pSa
   7662..7684    +  misc_feature   LB T-DNA repeat: left border repeat from nopaline C58 T-DNA (truncated)
