[The description below was written by a language model from this plasmid's Addgene catalogue record and pLannotate feature annotations shown in this document.]
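Description:
pEGB SF-35S:Renilla:TNOS-35S:P19:TNOS (GB0160) is a GoldenBraid-standard plant expression module built in pDGB1alpha2, a small binary vector derived from pGreenII. The backbone carries a high-copy ColE1/pUC-type origin for propagation in E. coli, a pSa origin (which in pGreen-type vectors supports replication in Agrobacterium when the replicase is supplied in trans), and an aph(3')-Ia kanamycin resistance gene for bacterial selection. Left and right T-DNA border repeats from the nopaline C58 Ti plasmid flank the payload, so the cassettes can be delivered to plant cells by Agrobacterium. No plant selectable marker is annotated. The catalogue lists a total size of 7,287 bp, whereas the sequenced record used for the feature table is 7,702 nt; the record does not explain this difference.

The payload consists of two tandem transcriptional units in the same orientation, assembled through BsaI sites that were destroyed during cloning. Each unit uses a CaMV 35S promoter followed by a fragment of the TMV Ω translational enhancer, and ends with a NOS terminator. The first unit encodes Renilla reniformis luciferase. The second encodes P19 from Tomato bushy stunt virus, a suppressor of post-transcriptional gene silencing that binds siRNAs and thereby helps sustain transgene expression. Short AmpR promoter fragments annotated after each terminator are probably remnants of the assembly rather than functional elements. The stated purpose is co-expression of Renilla luciferase with P19. As a GoldenBraid module, it can be combined with further transcriptional units, and a constitutive Renilla cassette of this kind typically serves as the normalisation reference in dual-luciferase assays, although the record does not state this use explicitly.
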