Addgene plasmid #75412: pEGB SF-35S:Renilla:TNOS-35S:P19:TNOS (GB0160)
Purpose: Module for the expression of the Renilla Luciferase with the silencing suppressor P19
Depositing lab: Diego Orzaez. Depositing organization: Agencia Estatal Consejo Superior de Investigaciones Científicas, M.P. Publication: A modular toolbox for gRNA-Cas9 genome engineering in plants based on the GoldenBraid standard. Vazquez-Vilar M, Bernabe-Orts JM, Fernandez-Del-Carmen A, Ziarsolo P, Blanca J, Granell A, Orzaez D. Plant Methods. 2016 Feb 1;12:10. doi: 10.1186/s13007-016-0101-2. eCollection 2016. 101 PubMed 26839579.
Backbone
  Vector backbone: pDGB1alpha2
  Backbone manufacturer: self-made; derived from pGreenII generated at the JIC
  Backbone size w/o insert (bp): 2597
  Total vector size (bp): 7287
  Vector type: Plant Expression, Luciferase, Synthetic Biology
Growth in bacteria
  Bacterial resistance: Kanamycin, 50 μg/mL
  Growth temperature: 37°C
  Growth strain: DH5alpha
  Copy number: High Copy
Gene/Insert
  Gene/Insert name: Renilla / P19
  Species: Renilla reniformis / Tomato bushy stunt virus (TBSV)
  Insert size (bp): 4690
  Promoter: 35S
  Cloning method: Restriction Enzyme; 5′ cloning site BsaI (destroyed during cloning); 3′ cloning site BsaI (destroyed during cloning)
  Sequencing primers: 5′ caacctctcgggcttctgga
Terms and licenses: Academic/Nonprofit Terms; Industry Terms: Not Available to Industry
How to cite: pEGB SF-35S:Renilla:TNOS-35S:P19:TNOS (GB0160) was a gift from Diego Orzaez (Addgene plasmid # 75412 ; http://n2t.net/addgene:75412 ; RRID:Addgene_75412)
