>Addgene plasmid #75412 | pEGB SF-35S:Renilla:TNOS-35S:P19:TNOS (GB0160) | addgene partial sequence | sequence record 152476 | Rluc-F2 5'-TGGGCCAGATGTAAACAAATGA-3'
ATTATTATGATTCAGAAAAACATGCAGAAAATGCTGTTATTTTTTTACATGGTAACGCGGCCTCTTCTTA
TTTATGGCGACATGTTGTGCCACATATTGAGCCAGTAGCGCGGTGTATTATACCAGACCTTATTGGTATG
GGCAAATCAGGCAAATCTGGTAATGGTTCTTATAGGTTACTTGATCATTACAAATATCTTACTGCATGGT
TTGAACTTCTTAATTTACCAAAGAAGATCATTTTTGTCGGCCATGATTGGGGTGCTTGTTTGGCATTTCA
TTATAGCTATGAGCATCAAGATAAGATCAAAGCAATAGTTCACGCTGAAAGTGTAGTAGATGTGATTGAA
TCATGGGATGAATGGCCTGATATTGAAGAAGATATTGCGTTGATCAAATCTGAAGAAGGAGAAAAAATGG
TTTTGGAGAATAACTTCTTCGTGGAAACCATGTTGCCATCAAAAATCATGAGAAAGTTAGAACCAGAAGA
ATTTGCAGCATATCTTGAACCATTCAAAGAGAAAGGTGAAGTTCGTCGTCCAACATTATCATGGCCTCGT
GAAATCCCGTTAGTAAAAGGTGGTAAACCTGACGTTGTACAAATTGTTAGGAATTATAATGCTTATCTAC
GTGCAAGTGATGATTTACCAAAAATGTTTATTGAATCGGACCCAGGATTCTTTTCCAATGCTATTGTTGA
AGGTGCCAAGAAGTTTCCTAATACTGAATTTGTCAAAGTAAAAGGTCTTCATTTTTCGCAAGAAGATGCA
CCTGATGAAATGGGAAAATATATCAAATCGTTCGTTGAGCGAGTTCTCAAAAATGAACAATAATGAGCTT
GGAATGGATCTTCGATCCCGATCGTTCAAACATTTGGCAATAAAGTTTCTTAAGATTGAATCCTGTTGCC
GGTCTTGCGACGATTATCATATAATTTCTGTTGAATTACGTTAAGCATGTAATAATTAACATGTAATGCA
TGACGTTATTTATGAGATGGGTTTTTATGATTAGAGTCCCGCA
