>Addgene plasmid #75412 | pEGB SF-35S:Renilla:TNOS-35S:P19:TNOS (GB0160) | addgene partial sequence | sequence record 153028 | pDGB-F 5'-caacctctcgggcttctgga-3'
TTGGCAGGATATATTGTGGTGTAACAAGCTTCGTCTCAGTCAGGAGAGCGAAATGATTGATGAAGAACAA
TGGTGGATGAAGAACAAAGAAGGAGGGAGCTTTTGTTCAAGATGAACAAAGAACAATAGTGGATGAAGAA
CAAAGTGAAAAAAATAAAAAAAAATGTATGGTTAAATAAAGAGTAAAGTTACCATTGAGACTCCTGACAG
CGAAATGATTGATGAAGAACAATGGTGGATGAAGAACAAAGAAGGAGGGAGCTTTTGTTCAAGATGAACA
AAGAACAATAGTGGATGAAGAACAAAGTGAAAAAAATAAAAAAAAATGTATGGTTAAATAAAGAGTAAAG
TTACCATTGAGACTCCGTCAGGAGACTAGAGCCAAGCTGATCTCCTTTGCCCCGGAGATCACCATGGACG
ACTTTCTCTATCTCTACGATCTAGGAAGAAAGTTCGACGGAGAAGGTGACGATACCATGTTCACCACCGA
TAATGAGAAGATTAGCCTCTTCAATTTCAGAAAGAATGCTGACCCACAGATGGTTAGAGAGGCCTACGCG
GCAGGTCTGATCAAGACGATCTACCCGAGTAATAATCTCCAGGAGATCAAATACCTTCCCAAGAAGGTTA
AAGATGCAGTCAAAAGATTCAGGACTAACTGCATCAAGAACACAGAGAAAGATATATTTCTCAAGATCAG
AAGTACTATTCCAGTATGGACGATTCAAGGCTTGCTTCATAAACCAAGGCAAGTAATAGAGATTGGAGTC
TCTAAGAAAGTAGTTCCTACTGAATCAAAGGCCATGGAGTCAAAAATTCAGATCGAGGATCTAACAGAAC
TCGCCGTGAAGACTGGCGAACAGTTCATACAGAGTCTTTTACGACTCAATGACAAGAAGAAAATCTTCGT
CAACATGGTGGAGCACGACACTCTCGTCTACTCCAAGAATATCAAAGATACAGTCTCAGAAGACCAAAGG
GCTATTGAGACTTTTCAAC
